>Addgene plasmid #104469 | hnRNPA2_LC_P298L_S285C | addgene full sequence | sequence record 201650 | Addgene NGS Result
ACCAGCAACTGAGCAATTACAATGATTTTGGCAACTACAACCAGCAACCGAGCAATTACGGCCCGATGAA
ATCCGGCAATTTTGGCGGTTCCCGTAATATGGGTGGTCCGTATGGTGGCGGTAACTACGGCCCGGGTGGT
AGCGGTGGTTCTGGCGGCTATGGTGGCCGCAGCCGTTACTAACTCGAGCACCACCACCACCACCACTGAG
ATCCGGCTGCTAACAAAGCCCGAAAGGAAGCTGAGTTGGCTGCTGCCACCGCTGAGCAATAACTAGCATA
ACCCCTTGGGGCCTCTAAACGGGTCTTGAGGGGTTTTTTGCTGAAAGGAGGAACTATATCCGGATTGGCG
AATGGG
[124 nt withheld, positions 357-480]
C
[91 nt withheld, positions 482-572]
A
[49 nt withheld, positions 574-622]
CCTTTGACGTTGGAGTCCACGTTCTTT
[37 nt withheld, positions 650-686]
ACCCTATCTCGGTCTATTCTTTTGATTTATAAGGGATTTTGCCGATTTCGGCCTATTGGTTAAAAAATGA
GCTGATTTAACAAAAATTTAACGCGAATTTTAACAAAATATTAACGCTTACAATTTAGGTGGCACTTTTC
GGGGAAATGTGCGCGGAACCCCTATTTGTTTATTTTTCTAAATACATTCAAATATGTATCCGCTCATGAA
TTAATTCTTAGAAAAACTCATCGAGCATCAAATGAAACTGCAATTTATTCATATCAGGATTATCAATACC
ATATTTTTGAAAAAGCCGTTTCTGTAATGAAGGAGAAAACTCACCGAGGCAGTTCCATAGGATGGCAAGA
TCCTGGTATCGGTCTGCGATTCCGACTCGTCCAACATCAATACAACCTATTAATTTCCCCTCGTCAAAAA
TAAGGTTATCAAGTGAGAAATCACCATGAGTGACGACTGAATCCGGTGAGAATGGCAAAAGTTTATGCAT
TTCTTTCCAGACTTGTTCAACAGGCCAGCCATTACGCTCGTCATCAAAATCACTCGCATCAACCAAACCG
TTATTCATTCGTGATTGCGCCTGAGCGAGACGAAATACGCGATCGCTGTTAAAAGGACAATTACAAACAG
GAATCGAATGCAACCGGCGCAGGAACACTGCCAGCGCATCAACAATATTTTCACCTGAATCAGGATATTC
TTCTAATACCTGGAATGCTGTTTTCCCGGGGATCGCAGTGGTGAGTAACCATGCATCATCAGGAGTACGG
ATAAAATGCTTGATGGTCGGAAGAGGCATAAATTCCGTCAGCCAGTTTAGTCTGACCATCTCATCTGTAA
CATCATTGGCAACGCTACCTTTGCCATGTTTCAGAAACAACTCTGGCGCATCGGGCTTCCCATACAATCG
ATAGATTGTCGCACCTGATTGCCCGACATTATCGCGAGCCCATTTATACCCATATAAATCAGCATCCATG
TTGGAATTTAATCGCGGCCTAGAGCAAGACGTTTCCCGTTGAATATGGCTCATAACACCCCTTGTATTAC
TGTTTATGTAAGCAGACAGTTTTATTGTTCATGACCAAAATCCCTTAACGTGAGTTTTCGTTCCACTGAG
CGTCAGACCCCGTAGAAAAGATCAAAGGATCTTCTTGAGATCCTTTTTTTCTGCGCGTAATCTGCTGCTT
GCAAACAAAAAAACCACCGCTACCAGCGGTGGTTTGTTTGCCGGATCAAGAGCTACCAACTCTTTTTCCG
AAGGTAACTGGCTTCAGCAGAGCGCAGATACCAAATACTGTCCTTCTAGTGTAGCCGTAGTTAGGCCACC
ACTTCAAGAACTCTGTAGCACCGCCTACATACCTCGCTCTGCTAATCCTGTTACCAGTGGCTGCTGCCAG
TGGCGATAAGTCGTGTCTTACCGGGTTGGACTCAAGACGATAGTTACCGGATAAGGCGCAGCGGTCGGGC
TGAACGGGGGGTTCGTGCACACAGCCCAGCTTGGAGCGAACGACCTACACCGAACTGAGATACCTACAGC
GTGAGCTATGAGAAAGCGCCACGCTTCCCGAAGGGAGAAAGGCGGACAGGTATCCGGTAAGCGGCAGGGT
CGGAACAGGAGAGCGCACGAGGGAGCTTCCAGGGGGAAACGCCTGGTATCTTTATAGTCCTGTCGGGTTT
CGCCACCTCTGACTTGAGCGTCGATTTTTGTGATGCTCGTCAGGGGGGCGGAGCCTATGGAAAAACGCCA
GCAACGCGGCCTTTTTACGGTTCCTGGCCTTTTGCTGGCCTTTTGCTCACATGTTCTTTCCTGCGTTATC
CCCTGATTCTGTGGATAACCGTATTACCGCCTTTGAGTGAGCTGATACCGCTCGCCGCAGCCGAACGACC
GAGCGCAGCGAGTCAGTGAGCGAGGAAGCGGAAGAGCGCCTGATGCGGTATTTTCTCCTTACGCATCTGT
GCGGTATTTCACACCGCAATGGTGCACTCTCAGTACAATCTGCTCTGATGCCGCATAGTTAAGCCAGTAT
ACACTCCGCTATCGCTACGTGACTGGGTCATGGCTGCGCCCCGACACCCGCCAACACCCGCTGACGCGCC
CTGACGGGCTTGTCTGCTCCCGGCATCCGCTTACAGACAAGCTGTGACCGTCTCCGGGAGCTGCATGTGT
CAGAGGTTTTCACCGTCATCACCGAAACGCGCGAGGCAGCTGCGGTAAAGCTCATCAGCGTGGTCGTGAA
GCGATTCACAGATGTCTGCCTGTTCATCCGCGTCCAGCTCGTTGAGTTTCTCCAGAAGCGTTAATGTCTG
GCTTCTGATAAAGCGGGCCATGTTAAGGGCGGTTTTTTCCTGTTTGGTCACTGATGCCTCCGTGTAAGGG
GGATTTCTGTTCATGGGGGTAATGATACCGATGAAACGAGAGAGGATGCTCACGATACGGGTTACTGATG
ATGAACATGCCCGGTTACTGGAACGTTGTGAGGGTAAACAACTGGCGGTATGGATGCGGCGGGACCAGAG
AAAAATCACTCAGGGTCAATGCCAGCGCTTCGTTAATACAGATGTAGGTGTTCCACAGGGTAGCCAGCAG
CATCCTGCGATGCAGATCCGGAACATAATGGTGCAGGGCGCTGACTTCCGCGTTTCCAGACTTTACGAAA
CACGGAAACCGAAGACCATTCATGTTGTTGCTCAGGTCGCAGACGTTTTGCAGCAGCAGTCGCTTCACGT
TCGCTCGCGTATCGGTGATTCATTCTGCTAACCAGTAAGGCAACCCCGCCAGCCTAGCCGGGTCCTCAAC
GACAGGAGCACGATCATGCGCACCCGTGGGGCCGCCATGCCGGCGATAATGGCCTGCTTCTCGCCGAAAC
GTTTGGTGGCGGGACCAGTGACGAAGGCTTGAGCGAGGGCGTGCAAGATTCCGAATACCGCAAGCGACAG
GCCGATCATCGTCGCGCTCCAGCGAAAGCGGTCCTCGCCGAAAATGACCCAGAGCGCTGCCGGCACCTGT
CCTACGAGTTGCATGATAAAGAAGACAGTCATAAGTGCGGCGACGATAGTCATGCCCCGCGCCCACCGGA
AGGAGCTGACTGGGTTGAAGGCTCTCAAGGGCATCGGTCGAGATCCCGGTGCCTAATGAGTGAGCTAACT
TACATTAATTGCGTTGCGCTCACTGCCCGCTTTCCAGTCGGGAAACCTGTCGTGCCAGCTGCATTAATGA
ATCGGCCAACGCGCGGGGAGAGGCGGTTTGCGTATTGGGCGCCAGGGTGGTTTTTCTTTTCACCAGTGAG
ACGGGCAACAGCTGATTGCCCTTCACCGCCTGGCCCTGAGAGAGTTGCAGCAAGCGGTCCACGCTGGTTT
GCCCCAGCAGGCGAAAATCCTGTTTGATGGTGGTTAACGGCGGGATATAACATGAGCTGTCTTCGGTATC
GTCGTATCCCACTACCGAGATATCCGCACCAACGCGCAGCCCGGACTCGGTAATGGCGCGCATTGCGCCC
AGCGCCATCTGATCGTTGGCAACCAGCATCGCAGTGGGAACGATGCCCTCATTCAGCATTTGCATGGTTT
GTTGAAAACCGGACATGGCACTCCAGTCGCCTTCCCGTTCCGCTATCGGCTGAATTTGATTGCGAGTGAG
ATATTTATGCCAGCCAGCCAGACGCAGACGCGCCGAGACAGAACTTAATGGGCCCGCTAACAGCGCGATT
TGCTGGTGACCCAATGCGACCAGATGCTCCACGCCCAGTCGCGTACCGTCTTCATGGGAGAAAATAATAC
TGTTGATGGGTGTCTGGTCAGAGACATCAAGAAATAACGCCGGAACATTAGTGCAGGCAGCTTCCACAGC
AATGGCATCCTGGTCATCCAGCGGATAGTTAATGATCAGCCCACTGACGCGTTGCGCGAGAAGATTGTGC
ACCGCCGCTTTACAGGCTTCGACGCCGCTTCGTTCTACCATCGACACCACCACGCTGGCACCCAGTTGAT
CGGCGCGAGATTTAATCGCCGCGACAATTTGCGACGGCGCGTGCAGGGCCAGACTGGAGGTGGCAACGCC
AATCAGCAACGACTGTTTGCCCGCCAGTTGTTGTGCCACGCGGTTGGGAATGTAATTCAGCTCCGCCATC
GCCGCTTCCACTTTTTCCCGCGTTTTCGCAGAAACGTGGCTGGCCTGGTTCACCACGCGGGAAACGGTCT
GATAAGAGACACCGGCATACTCTGCGACATCGTATAACGTTACTGGTTTCACATTCACCACCCTGAATTG
ACTCTCTTCCGGGCGCTATCATGCCATACCGCGAAAGGTTTTGCGCCATTCGATGGTGTCCGGGATCTCG
ACGCTCTCCCTTATGCGACTCCTGCATTAGGAAGCAGCCCAGTAGTAGGTTGAGGCCGTTGAGCACCGCC
GCCGCAAGGAATGGTGCATGCAAGGAGATGGCGCCCAACAGTCCCCCGGCCACGGGGCCTGCCACCATAC
CCACGCCGAAACAAGCGCTCATGAGCCCGAAGTGGCGAGCCCGATCTTCCCCATCGGTGATGTCGGCGAT
ATAGGCGCCAGCAACCGCACCTGTGGCGCCGGTGATGCCGGCCACGATGCGTCCGGCGTAGAGGATCGAG
ATCTCGATCCCGCGAAATTAATACGACTCACTATAGGGGAATTGTGAGCGGATAACAATTCCCCTCTAGA
AATAATTTTGTTTAACTTTAAGAAGGAGATATACCATGGGCTCTGATAAAATTCATCATCATCATCATCA
CGAAAATCTTTATTTTCAAGGTCATATGGGTCGTGGTGGCAACTTTGGTTTCGGTGATAGCCGCGGTGGT
GGCGGCAACTTCGGTCCGGGTCCGGGCAGCAATTTCCGTGGTGGTTCCGACGGTTACGGTAGCGGTCGCG
GCTTTGGCGATGGCTATAATGGTTACGGTGGTGGTCCGGGCGGCGGCAATTTCGGTGGTAGCCCGGGTTA
CGGCGGTGGTCGCGGCGGTTATGGCGGTGGCGGTCCAGGCTACGGTAACCAGGGTGGTGGTTATGGTGGT
GGCTACGATAACTATGGCGGTGGTAACTATGGTTGCGGCAATTACAATGATTTTGGCAACTACA
Features (pLannotate 1.2.2; 20 found; start..end, strand, type, name):
    189..206     +  CDS            9xHis (fragment): 9xHis affinity tag
    216..265     +  CDS            SET1 (fragment): solubility-enhancement tag derived from T7 phage gene 10B
    273..320     +  terminator     T7 terminator: transcription terminator for bacteriophage T7 RNA polymerase
    357..785     +  rep_origin     f1 ori (sequence partly withheld): f1 bacteriophage origin of replication; arrow indicates direction of (+) strand synthesis
    838..895     +  promoter       AmpR promoter (fragment): bla
    904..1719    -  CDS            KanR: aminoglycoside phosphotransferase; aph(3')-Ia; confers resistance to kanamycin in bacteria or G418 (Geneticin®) in eukaryotes
   1841..2429    +  rep_origin     ori: high-copy-number ColE1/pMB1/pBR322/pUC origin of replication
   2615..2754    -  misc_feature   bom: basis of mobility region from pBR322
   2856..3047    -  CDS            rop: Rop protein, which maintains plasmids at low copy number; rop
   3064..3444    +  CDS            YPB1_ECOLX: Protein predicted: Swiss-Prot protein existence level 4. From Escherichia coli.
   3516..3807    -  CDS            TcR (fragment): tetracycline efflux protein; tet; confers resistance to tetracycline
   3822..3843    -  protein_bind   CAP binding site: CAP binding activates transcription in the presence of cAMP. E. coli catabolite activator protein
   3856..4938    -  CDS            lacI: lac repressor; lacI; The lac repressor binds to the lac operator to inhibit transcription in E. coli. This inhibition can be relieved by adding lactose or isopropyl-β-D-thiogalactopyranoside (IPTG).
   4939..5016    -  promoter       lacI promoter: lacI
   5024..5303    -  CDS            TcR (fragment): tetracycline efflux protein; tet; confers resistance to tetracycline
   5325..5343    +  promoter       T7 promoter: promoter for bacteriophage T7 RNA polymerase
   5344..5368    +  protein_bind   lac operator: The lac repressor binds to the lac operator to inhibit transcription in E. coli. This inhibition can be relieved by adding lactose or isopropyl-β-D-thiogalactopyranoside (IPTG). lac repressor encoded by lacI
   5383..5405    +  RBS            RBS: efficient ribosome binding site from bacteriophage T7 gene 10 (Olins and Rangwala, 1989)
   5430..5446    +  CDS            capTEV™ (fragment): composite tag for in vivo biotinylation, TEV protease cleavage, and 6xHis tagging
   5475..179     +  CDS            HNRNPA2B1 (fragment) (across the origin): ROA2_SAGOE - Also known as HNRPA2B1. Experimental evidence at protein level: Swiss-Prot protein existence level 1. Heterogeneous nuclear ribonucleoprotein (hnRNP) that associates with nascent pre-mRNAs, packaging them into hnRNP particles. The hnRNP particle arrangement on nascent hnRNA is non-random and sequence-dependent and serves to condense and stabilize the transcripts and minimize tangling and knotting. Packaging plays a role in various processes such as transcription, pre-mRNA processing, RNA nuclear export, subcellular location, mRNA translation and stability of mature mRNAs. Forms hn
