[The description below was written by a language model from this plasmid's Addgene catalogue record and pLannotate feature annotations shown in this document.]
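Description:
hnRNPA2_LC_P298L_S285C is a bacterial expression plasmid for producing the low-complexity (LC) domain of human hnRNPA2 (gene HNRNPA2B1) carrying two substitutions, P298L and S285C, with an N-terminal His tag. The catalogue lists the backbone as pJ411. The sequenced 5,790 nt record shows a T7/lac-type expression layout. A T7 promoter is followed directly by a lac operator and the strong T7 gene 10 ribosome binding site. Next comes a short match to a composite His/TEV-site tag, consistent with the recorded N-terminal His tag, although the record does not confirm that a protease cleavage site is present. The HNRNPA2B1 fragment follows and spans the numbering origin of the circular sequence. Downstream of the insert the annotation finds a second short His-tag fragment and a piece of a T7 gene 10-derived sequence before the T7 terminator. The record does not say whether these are translated or lie beyond a stop codon as vector remnants.

A plasmid-borne lacI gene with its own promoter supplies lac repressor, so transcription depends on T7 RNA polymerase in the host and is induced with IPTG. Selection is by kanamycin through the aph(3')-Ia gene. Replication uses a ColE1/pMB1-type origin, and bom and rop elements are also annotated even though the catalogue describes the plasmid as high copy. An f1 origin and non-functional tetracycline-resistance fragments are backbone leftovers.

The plasmid serves to make recombinant mutant LC domain for purification by metal affinity. The associated study examined the structure, interactions and phase separation of the hnRNPA2 LC domain and how mutation and arginine methylation alter them. The record does not explain the specific role of either substitution.
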