Addgene plasmid #104469: hnRNPA2_LC_P298L_S285C
Purpose: express His tagged P298L S285C hnRNPA2 LC
Depositing lab: Nicolas Fawzi. Depositing organization: Brown University. Publication: Mechanistic View of hnRNPA2 Low-Complexity Domain Structure, Interactions, and Phase Separation Altered by Mutation and Arginine Methylation. Ryan VH, Dignon GL, Zerze GH, Chabata CV, Silva R, Conicella AE, Amaya J, Burke KA, Mittal J, Fawzi NL. Mol Cell. 2018 Jan 17. pii: S1097-2765(17)30979-6. doi: 10.1016/j.molcel.2017.12.022. PubMed 29358076.
Backbone
  Vector backbone: pJ411
  Vector type: Bacterial Expression
Growth in bacteria
  Bacterial resistance: Kanamycin, 50 μg/mL
  Growth temperature: 37°C
  Growth strain: DH5alpha
  Copy number: High Copy
Gene/Insert
  Gene/Insert name: hnRNPA2
  Species: H. sapiens (human)
  Mutation: P298L S285C
  Entrez Gene: HNRNPA2B1 (a.k.a. HNRNPA2, HNRNPB1, HNRPA2, HNRPA2B1, HNRPB1, IBMPFD2, OPMD2, RNPA2, SNRPB1)
  Tag / fusion protein: His (N terminal on insert)
  Cloning method: Restriction Enzyme; 5′ cloning site unknown (unknown if destroyed); 3′ cloning site unknown (unknown if destroyed)
Terms and licenses: Academic/Nonprofit Terms; Industry Terms: Not Available to Industry
How to cite: hnRNPA2_LC_P298L_S285C was a gift from Nicolas Fawzi (Addgene plasmid # 104469 ; http://n2t.net/addgene:104469 ; RRID:Addgene_104469)
