>Addgene plasmid #104469 | hnRNPA2_LC_P298L_S285C | depositor partial sequence | sequence record 198019 | T7
NNNNNNNNNNNNNTNNNNNNNCTNNNNNNNNTTTGTNTANCTTTAAGAAGGAGATATACCATGGGCTCTG
ATAAAATTCATCATCATCATCATCACGAAAATCTTTATTTTCAAGGTCATATGGGTCGTGGTGGCAACTT
TGGTTTCGGTGATAGCCGCGGTGGTGGCGGCAACTTCGGTCCGGGTCCGGGCAGCAATTTCCGTGGTGGT
TCCGACGGTTACGGTAGCGGTCGCGGCTTTGGCGATGGCTATAATGGTTACGGTGGTGGTCCGGGCGGCG
GCAATTTCGGTGGTAGCCCGGGTTACGGCGGTGGTCGCGGCGGTTATGGCGGTGGCGGTCCAGGCTACGG
TAACCAGGGTGGTGGTTATGGTGGTGGCTACGATAACTATGGCGGTGGTAACTATGGTTGCGGCAATTAC
AATGATTTTGGCAACTACAACCAGCAACTGAGCAATTACAATGATTTTGGCAACTACAACCAGCAACCGA
GCAATTACGGCCCGATGAAATCCGGCAATTTTGGCGGTTCCCGTAATATGGGTGGTCCGTATGGTGGCGG
TAACTACGGCCCGGGTGGTAGCGGTGGTTCTGGCGGCTATGGTGGCCGCAGCCGTTACTAACTCGAGCAC
CACCACCACCACCACTGAGATCCGGCTGCTAACAAAGCCCGAAAGGAAGCTGAGTTGGCTGCTGCCACCG
CTGANCAATAACTAGCATAACCCCTTGGGGGCCTCTAAACGGGTCTTGAGGGGTTTTTTGCTGAANGAGG
AACTATATCCCNGATTGNNNAATGGGACGCNCCCTGTAGNGAGCGCANTTATGCGCNNCCGGTGTGNNN
